>Addgene plasmid #180725 | pMYT072 | addgene full sequence | sequence record 369721 | Addgene NGS Result
AATCTGGAGCCGGTGAGCGTGGGTCCCGCGGTATCATTGCAGCACTGGGGCCAGATGGTAAGCCCTCCCG
TATCGTAGTTATCTACACGACGGGGAGTCAGGCAACTATGGATGAACGAAATAGACAGATCGCTGAGATA
GGTGCCTCACTGATTAAGCATTGGTAACTGTCAGACCAAGTTTACTCATATATACTTTAGATTGATTTAA
AACTTCATTTTTAATTTAAAAGGATCTAGGTGAAGATCCTTTTTGATAATCGCGGCCGCTGGACTGTTGT
GATATGCCATATATGCAGTGGTGTTCGCCGGCGCTGGTTCCGGCTGTCTTGCTTAGTTGTGAGTCGCCAG
GCAGTCATCGGTATGATCTGTACATGATTCGTCAGTGTGAGCACCACTGACGAGCAGATTTCGCTGACAT
GAATATGCTGGTCCCTGCAGCAACACTAGTGTGTCGTCTCATGCTGACTGGTTTCGTCTACCGCCATGCT
ACCACCAAATACGGATTGGAGTGAGACGTCCTTCTAGAGAAGGAATTCGTCCGTCATTGCATCTAGGTGC
CTACCAACCTCAGTAATACGAAACGGATTGACCTGCTCCTCTCGCCGAAGAAGTCCCTGGAATAGTAAAA
ACTGCCCAACGCACGATTGCCTTATCTGTAGACACGGTCCTGTGACTGAACTCTCCCGACGAAATAGAAT
ACGGCGGCCGCACGGTTATCCACAGAATCAGGGGATAACGCAGGAAAGAACATGTGAGCAAAAGGCCAGC
AAAAGGCCAGGAACCGTAAAAAGGCCGCGTTGCTGGCGTTTTTCCATAGGCTCCGCCCCCCTGACGAGCA
TCACAAAAATCGACGCTCAAGTCAGAGGTGGCGAAACCCGACAGGACTATAAAGATACCAGGCGTTTCCC
CCTGGAAGCTCCCTCGTGCGCTCTCCTGTTCCGACCCTGCCGCTTACCGGATACCTGTCCGCCTTTCTCC
CTTCGGGAAGCGTGGCGCTTTCTCATAGCTCACGCTGTAGGTATCTCAGTTCGGTGTAGGTCGTTCGCTC
CAAGCTGGGCTGTGTGCACGAACCCCCCGTTCAGCCCGACCGCTGCGCCTTATCCGGTAACTATCGTCTT
GAGTCCAACCCGGTAAGACACGACTTATCGCCACTGGCAGCAGCCACTGGTAACAGGATTAGCAGAGCGA
GGTATGTAGGCGGTGCTACAGAGTTCTTGAAGTGGTGGCCTAACTACGGCTACACTAGAAGAACAGTATT
TGGTATCTGCGCTCTGCTGAAGCCAGTTACCTTCGGAAAAAGAGTTGGTAGCTCTTGATCCGGCAAACAA
ACCACCGCTGGTAGCGGTGGTTTTTTTGTTTGCAAGCAGCAGATTACGCGCAGAAAAAAAGGATCTCAAG
AAGATCCTTTGATCTTTTCTACGGGGTCTGACGCTCAGTGGAACGAAAACTCACGTTAAGGGATTTTGGT
CATGACAGGTGGCACTTTTCGGGGAAATGTGCGCGGAACCCCTATTTGTTTATTTTTCTAAATACATTCA
AATATGTATCCGCTCATGAGACAATAACCCTGATAAATGCTTCAATAATATTGAAAAAGGAAGAGTATGA
GTATTCAACATTTCCGTGTCGCCCTTATTCCCTTTTTTGCGGCATTTTGCCTTCCTGTTTTTGCTCACCC
AGAAACGCTGGTGAAAGTAAAAGATGCTGAAGATCAGTTGGGTGCACGAGTGGGTTACATCGAACTGGAT
CTCAACAGCGGTAAGATCCTTGAGAGTTTTCGCCCCGAAGAACGTTTTCCAATGATGAGCACTTTTAAAG
TTCTGCTATGTGGCGCGGTATTATCCCGTATTGACGCCGGGCAAGAGCAACTCGGTCGCCGCATACACTA
TTCTCAGAATGACTTGGTTGAGTACTCACCAGTCACAGAAAAGCATCTTACGGATGGCATGACAGTAAGA
GAATTATGCAGTGCTGCCATAACCATGAGTGATAACACTGCGGCCAACTTACTTCTGACAACGATCGGAG
GACCGAAGGAGCTAACCGCTTTTTTGCACAACATGGGGGATCATGTAACTCGCCTTGATCGTTGGGAACC
GGAGCTGAATGAAGCCATACCAAACGACGAGCGTGACACCACGATGCCTGTAGCAATGGCAACAACGTTG
CGCAAACTATTAACTGGCGAACTACTTACTCTAGCTTCCCGGCAACAATTAATAGACTGGATGGAGGCGG
ATAAAGTTGCAGGACCACTTCTGCGCTCGGCCCTTCCGGCTGGCTGGTTTATTGCTGATA
Features (pLannotate 1.2.2; 3 found; start..end, strand, type, name):
    811..1399    -  rep_origin     ori: high-copy-number ColE1/pMB1/pBR322/pUC origin of replication
   1502..1606    +  promoter       AmpR promoter: bla
   1607..167     +  CDS            AmpR (across the origin): β-lactamase; bla; confers resistance to ampicillin, carbenicillin, and related antibiotics
