[The description below was written by a language model from this plasmid's Addgene catalogue record and pLannotate feature annotations shown in this document.]
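Description:
pMYT072 is a small (about 2.3 kb) synthetic biology plasmid that serves as a spacer cassette in the modular cloning (MoClo) frameworks for Saccharomyces cerevisiae, namely the Yeast Toolkit (YTK) and its multiplex extension, the MYT system. It is built on the pYTK095 backbone, a minimal E. coli cassette vector. The annotated features show only bacterial maintenance functions: a high-copy ColE1/pUC-type origin of replication and the bla gene under its native AmpR promoter, which confers ampicillin resistance. No yeast origin, auxotrophic marker or integration homology is annotated, so the plasmid on its own is an E. coli-propagated assembly part rather than a yeast vector.

The payload is the synthetic "8/E Spacer Cassette", a short filler sequence flanked by the ConL8 left connector and the ConRE right connector. It lies in the unannotated region of the sequence, and the record gives no detail on its composition or on the restriction sites used to build it. In these toolkits, connectors define the order in which individual transcription-unit cassettes are joined by Golden Gate assembly into a multigene plasmid, with each cassette's right connector matching the left connector of the next. A spacer cassette carries no promoter, coding sequence or terminator. It stands in for a transcription unit and bridges two connector positions. With ConL8 and ConRE, pMYT072 links position 8 directly to the end connector. This allows a multigene assembly with fewer cassettes than the maximum to be closed into a destination vector without rebuilding existing cassettes with different connectors.
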