Addgene plasmid #180725: pMYT072
Purpose: Spacer cassette with ConL8 and ConRE connectors to be used in the Dueber YTK and Ellis MYT systems
Depositing lab: Tom Ellis. Depositing organization: Imperial College London. Publication: A Multiplex MoClo Toolkit for Extensive and Flexible Engineering of Saccharomyces cerevisiae. Shaw WM, Khalil AS, Ellis T. ACS Synth Biol. 2023 Nov 6. doi: 10.1021/acssynbio.3c00423. PubMed 37930278.
Backbone
  Vector backbone: pYTK095
  Backbone manufacturer: John Dueber
  Vector type: Synthetic Biology
Growth in bacteria
  Bacterial resistance: Ampicillin, 100 μg/mL
  Growth temperature: 37°C
  Growth strain: DH5alpha
  Copy number: High Copy
Gene/Insert
  Gene/Insert name: 8/E Spacer Cassette
  Species: Synthetic
  Cloning method: Restriction Enzyme; 5′ cloning site Unknown (unknown if destroyed)
Terms and licenses: Academic/Nonprofit Terms; Industry Terms: Not Available to Industry
How to cite: pMYT072 was a gift from Tom Ellis (Addgene plasmid # 180725 ; http://n2t.net/addgene:180725 ; RRID:Addgene_180725)
